Addgene plasmid #99854: AAV-KrasG12V/sgKras/Cre
Purpose: Expresses Cre-recombinase, a barcoded HDR template to introduce a G12V mutation into the endogenous Kras locus, and a Kras-targeting sgRNA to enhance HDR.
Depositing lab: Monte Winslow. Depositing organization: Stanford University. Publication: Multiplexed in vivo homology-directed repair and tumor barcoding enables parallel quantification of Kras variant oncogenicity. Winters IP, Chiou SH, Paulk NK, McFarland CD, Lalgudi PV, Ma RK, Lisowski L, Connolly AJ, Petrov DA, Kay MA, Winslow MM. Nat Commun. 2017 Dec 12;8(1):2053. doi: 10.1038/s41467-017-01519-y. PubMed 29233960.
Backbone
  Vector backbone: 388-MCS AAV
  Backbone size w/o insert (bp): 5958
  Vector type: Mammalian Expression, AAV, Cre/Lox
Growth in bacteria
  Bacterial resistance: Ampicillin, 100 μg/mL
  Growth temperature: 37°C
  Growth strain: NEB Stable
  Copy number: High Copy
Gene/Insert
  Gene/Insert name: Kras
  gRNA/shRNA sequence: GACTGAGTATAAACTTGTGG
  Species: M. musculus (mouse)
  Insert size (bp): 2014
  Mutation: AvrII site (CAAAGG>CCTAGG), PAM/sgRNA mutations (GACTGAGTATAAACTTGTGGTGG>GACTGAGTATAAACTAGTAGTCG), G12V mutation (GGT>GTT), Barcode = (AGGCAAGAGCGCCTTGACGATA>CGGGAAATCGGCCCTTACTATT), BsiWI site (CGTGCG>CGTACG)
  Entrez Gene: Kras (a.k.a. K-Ras, K-Ras 2, K-ras, Ki-ras, Kras-2, Kras2, c-K-ras, c-Ki-ras, p21B, ras)
  Cloning method: Restriction Enzyme; 5′ cloning site NcoI, AvrII (not destroyed); 3′ cloning site BsiWI, XhoI (not destroyed)
Terms and licenses: Academic/Nonprofit Terms; Industry Terms: Not Available to Industry
How to cite: AAV-KrasG12V/sgKras/Cre was a gift from Monte Winslow (Addgene plasmid # 99854 ; http://n2t.net/addgene:99854 ; RRID:Addgene_99854)
