[The description below was written by a language model from this plasmid's Addgene catalogue record and pLannotate feature annotations shown in this document.]
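Description:
AAV-KrasG12V/sgKras/Cre is an adeno-associated virus transfer plasmid built on the 388-MCS AAV backbone and intended for delivery into mouse cells in vivo. It is maintained in E. coli through a high-copy ColE1/pUC-type origin with ampicillin selection (AmpR), and the backbone also carries an f1 origin and remnants of lac and pBR322 sequences. AAV2 inverted terminal repeats flank the payload so that it can be packaged into AAV particles. The 3′ ITR is annotated in full, whereas only short ITR fragments are detected at the 5′ end, which may reflect the difficulty of sequencing these repeats.

Between the ITRs sit three functional modules. The first is a roughly 2 kb mouse Kras genomic fragment that serves as a homology-directed repair template. The annotated KRAS coding fragment within it (matched by the annotation tool to a turkey homologue, though the record gives the insert as mouse) corresponds to the exon carrying the G12V codon change. The template also contains silent changes that disrupt the sgRNA target and PAM to prevent re-cutting after repair, a barcode in nearby wobble positions for tracking individual tumour clones, and engineered AvrII and BsiWI sites used for cloning. The second module is a human U6 promoter driving a Kras-targeting sgRNA with the S. pyogenes scaffold, which cuts the endogenous locus to stimulate HDR. Cas9 itself is not encoded and must come from the host. The third is a mouse PGK promoter driving Cre recombinase with a bGH polyadenylation signal, which allows recombination of loxP-flanked alleles in transduced cells. The construct is used to introduce an oncogenic Kras mutation at the endogenous locus and to quantify the resulting tumours through their barcodes.
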