Features (pLannotate 1.2.2; 22 found; start..end, strand, type, name):
     12..39      +  repeat_region  AAV2 ITR (fragment): inverted terminal repeat of adeno-associated virus serotype 2 inverted
     68..95      +  repeat_region  AAV2 ITR (fragment): inverted terminal repeat of adeno-associated virus serotype 2 inverted
   1231..1341    +  CDS            KRAS (fragment): RASK_MELGA - Experimental evidence at protein level: Swiss-Prot protein existence level 1. Ras proteins bind GDP/GTP and possess intrinsic GTPase activity. Plays an important role in the regulation of cell proliferation. May play a role in promoting oncogenic events by inducing transcriptional silencing of tumor suppressor genes (TSGs). From Meleagris gallopavo (Wild turkey).
   2226..2466    +  promoter       U6 promoter: RNA polymerase III promoter for human U6 snRNA
   2495..2570    +  misc_RNA       gRNA scaffold: guide RNA scaffold for the Streptococcus pyogenes CRISPR/Cas9 system
   2623..3115    +  promoter       PGK promoter: mouse phosphoglycerate kinase 1 promoter
   3145..4175    +  CDS            Cre (fragment): site-specific recombinase Cre is a site-specific recombinase from bacteriophage P1. Recombination occurs at loxP sequences.
   4209..4415    +  polyA_signal   bGH poly(A) signal: bovine growth hormone polyadenylation signal
   4476..4616    +  repeat_region  AAV2 ITR: inverted terminal repeat of adeno-associated virus serotype 2 inverted
   4651..4808    +  CDS            lacZα (fragment): LacZα fragment of β-galactosidase; lacZ fragment
   4814..4865    -  misc_feature   bom (fragment): basis of mobility region from pBR322
   4884..5339    +  rep_origin     f1 ori (sequence partly withheld): f1 bacteriophage origin of replication; arrow indicates direction of (+) strand synthesis
   5340..5389    -  misc_feature   bom (fragment): basis of mobility region from pBR322
   5491..5526    -  CDS            rop (fragment): Rop protein, which maintains plasmids at low copy number; rop
   5621..5725    +  promoter       AmpR promoter: bla
   5726..6586    +  CDS            AmpR: β-lactamase; bla; confers resistance to ampicillin, carbenicillin, and related antibiotics
   6757..7345    +  rep_origin     ori: high-copy-number ColE1/pMB1/pBR322/pUC origin of replication
   7528..7620    +  CDS            lacI (fragment): lac repressor; lacI; The lac repressor binds to the lac operator to inhibit transcription in E. coli. This inhibition can be relieved by adding lactose or isopropyl-β-D-thiogalactopyranoside (IPTG).
   7633..7654    +  protein_bind   CAP binding site: CAP binding activates transcription in the presence of cAMP. E. coli catabolite activator protein
   7669..7699    +  promoter       lac promoter: promoter for the E. coli lac operon
   7707..7723    +  protein_bind   lac operator: The lac repressor binds to the lac operator to inhibit transcription in E. coli. This inhibition can be relieved by adding lactose or isopropyl-β-D-thiogalactopyranoside (IPTG). lac repressor encoded by lacI
   7760..8       -  misc_feature   MCS (fragment) (across the origin): pUC18/19 multiple cloning site
>Addgene plasmid #99854 | AAV-KrasG12V/sgKras/Cre | addgene full sequence | sequence record 193790 | Addgene NGS Result
CCTGCAGGCAGCTGCGCGCTCGCTCGCTCACTGAGGCCGCCCGGGCGTCGGGCGACCTTTGGTCGCCCGG
CCTCAGTGAGCGAGCGAGCGCGCAGAGAGGGAGTGGCCAACTCCATCACTAGGGGTTCCTGGAGGGGTGG
AGTCGTGACGTAAAGATCTGATATCATCGATCGCGATGCATTAATTAAGCGGCCGCCATGGCAGTTCTTT
TGTATCCATTTGTCTCTTTATCTGCAATAATATATGTTCTACAAGGGAAAGGAGATAAAGTGTATATATT
AATTTTATTTCAAAAATGTTTGGAAAAGCAGACTAGGAAACAACAGTGTTGTATTCAGGGCTGTTAACTG
TATACAGTGCCAGCACTTAGTGCACCTGTTGGGAGTGCAGTGTATTATAAGCAAGGCAGAAGTCACAGAG
GTTACTGAGAAACTCTTTTATGTTCTTTACATTTTTTTTCTTGCCAAAAATAGTCTTTATCTCTGAATTT
CATTCAATTTTATTTCCTTGTACAGAGGTACTGTTTTTAGTACTCAAAGGATTATATGTTAAAATTGATC
TGATCCTATACCAAATATTTAAACCCATTTCCCACAGATAGTTTATAGATTAAAATGCCATCAAATATTA
TCTTTATTTGCTTCATTGCCTAAATATGTCTTTCCCCAGCACAGTGCAGTTTTGACACCAGCTTCGGCTT
CCTATTTTGTTGCCCTTTATTGCAGAACTGCTCTGATGGCTTTAAAACAGTTCTCTGCAGTTGTTGGCTC
CAACACAGATGTTCTTAGGCTACCTAACTTCTAACTTTTAATATCCAGTCAACAAAGAATACCGCAAGGG
TAGGTGTTGGGATAGCTGTCGACAAGCTCATGCGGGTGTGTCCACAGGGTATAGCGTACTATGCAGAATA
TTTGTACTGAGTGAAGTCATGATACATTCCTTTGAGAGCCATTAGCTGCTACAAAACAGTAATCTGGCTG
TTTAGATCAACAAGCTAAATGATAGAAGATGAAAGTACTGGTTTCCATGTATTTTTATTAAGTGTTGATG
AGAAAGTTGTAAGTGACTTACAGGTTACTCTGTACATCTGTAGTCACTGAATTCGGAATATCTTAGAGTT
TTACACACCTAGGTGAGTGTTAAAATATTGATAAAGTTTTTGATAATCTTGTGTGAGACATGTTCTAATT
TAGTTGTATTTTATTATTTTTATTGTAAGGCCTGCTGAAAATGACTGAGTATAAACTAGTAGTCGTTGGA
GCTGTTGGCGTCGGGAAATCGGCCCTTACTATTCAGCTAATTCAGAATCACTTTGTGGATGAGTATGACC
CTACGATAGAGGTAACGCTGCTCTACAGTCTGCGTACGCTTGTAAAGGACGGCAGCCAGCCGCTTTGAAA
AAGATATCATTTTTATATTTATTAGAAAATTATATTGAAAGTTATTTCAGTTATATGTGATGTCCTTTAG
TTCCAAGGCTTTAAACTGGGTGTTAGGGAACCATAGGTGCAAGAAAGTCCACTTCTCATGAGAGCTCACC
ACAGAGAAAGAAAGTCCACTTCTCATGAGAGCTTACCACAGAGAGTAAGGTCCAAGATGCCATCCGTGCT
TTGTATTTGCATTTTGATAAATAAATTTCATGATTTTGTGAGAGTTAAGAATATAGCTTTGCCTTTGATC
TATTCCTGAAAGGTTTGTTGTTGTTTTATGGGTTTGTTGTTATTGTGTTGTTGTTTGGTGTCTTTTAGGC
AGGGTCTTACTATGCAGCCCTGACCGGCCTAGAACTCAACTATGTAGACCAGACTAGCTCTGAATTCTCA
GAGATCCATCTACCTGCCTCTGCTGCCCAGATGCTGCGATTAAAGATGTACACCACCATGTACAGTGAAA
GTTACTCTTTTGAAAACACTTTATTGTTATAGATTACTTGGAATGTTGATGTGATGAGAAAATTTGATTA
TACTAGGAAAATAGAATCACTTGATGGTTGAGCTTTTTTTTTAAGACTTATTTATTTTATGTAAGTGAGT
ACACTGCTTCTCTCTTCAGACACACCAGAAGAGGGCATCAGATCCCATTAAGATGGCTGTGAGCCACCAT
GTGGTTGCTGGGAATTGAACTCAGGACCTCTGGAAAGGCAGTCAGTGCTCTTTTTTTGTTTAAAGATTTA
TTTATTTTTATGAATACAGTGTCACTGTCTTCATACACACAAGAGCTCGAGCTGTGAGGGCCTATTTCCC
ATGATTCCTTCATATTTGCATATACGATACAAGGCTGTTAGAGAGATAATTGGAATTAATTTGACTGTAA
ACACAAAGATATTAGTACAAAATACGTGACGTAGAAAGTAATAATTTCTTGGGTAGTTTGCAGTTTTAAA
ATTATGTTTTAAAATGGACTATCATATGCTTACCGTAACTTGAAAGTATTTCGATTTCTTGGCTTTATAT
ATCTTGTGGAAAGGACCAAACACCGACTGAGTATAAACTTGTGGGTTTTAGAGCTAGAAATAGCAAGTTA
AAATAAGGCTAGTCCGTTATCAACTTGAAAAAGTGGCACCGAGTCGGTGCTTTTTTGTTTGGCGCGCCTA
TGGCTTAATTAACATGGCGGCCGCATTCTACCGGGTAGGGGAGGCGCTTTTCCCAAGGCAGTCTGGAGCA
TGCGCTTTAGCAGCCCCGCTGGGCACTTGGCGCTACACAAGTGGCCTCTGGCCTCGCACACATTCCACAT
CCACCGGTAGGCGCCAACCGGCTCCGTTCTTTGGTGGCCCCTTCGCGCCACCTTCTACTCCTCCCCTAGT
CAGGAAGTTCCCCCCCGCCCCGCAGCTCGCGTCGTGCAGGACGTGACAAATGGAAGTAGCACGTCTCACT
AGTCTCGTGCAGATGGACAGCACCGCTGAGCAATGGAAGCGGGTAGGCCTTTGGGGCAGCGGCCAATAGC
AGCTTTGCTCCTTCGCTTTCTGGGCTCAGAGGCTGGGAAGGGGTGGGTCCGGGGGCGGGCTCAGGGGCGG
GCTCAGGGGCGGGGCGGGCGCCCGAAGGTCCTCCGGAGGCCCGGCATTCTGCACGCTTCAAAAGCGCACG
TCTGCCGCGCTGTTCTCCTCTTCCTCATCTCCGGGACCCGGGATGCCCAAGAAGAAGAGGAAGGTGTCCA
ATTTACTGACCGTACACCAAAATTTGCCTGCATTACCGGTCGATGCAACGAGTGATGAGGTTCGCAAGAA
CCTGATGGACATGTTCAGGGATCGCCAGGCGTTTTCTGAGCATACCTGGAAAATGCTTCTGTCCGTTTGC
CGGTCGTGGGCGGCATGGTGCAAGTTGAATAACCGGAAATGGTTTCCCGCAGAACCTGAAGATGTTCGCG
ATTATCTTCTATATCTTCAGGCGCGCGGTCTGGCAGTAAAAACTATCCAGCAACATTTGGGCCAGCTAAA
CATGCTTCATCGTCGGTCCGGGCTGCCACGACCAAGTGACAGCAATGCTGTTTCACTGGTTATGCGGCGG
ATCCGAAAAGAAAACGTTGATGCCGGTGAACGTGCAAAACAGGCTCTAGCGTTCGAACGCACTGATTTCG
ACCAGGTTCGTTCACTCATGGAAAATAGCGATCGCTGCCAGGATATACGTAATCTGGCATTTCTGGGGAT
TGCTTATAACACCCTGTTACGTATAGCCGAAATTGCCAGGATCAGGGTTAAAGATATCTCACGTACTGAC
GGTGGGAGAATGTTAATCCATATTGGCAGAACGAAAACGCTGGTTAGCACCGCAGGTGTAGAGAAGGCAC
TTAGCCTGGGGGTAACTAAACTGGTCGAGCGATGGATTTCCGTCTCTGGTGTAGCTGATGATCCGAATAA
CTACCTGTTTTGCCGGGTCAGAAAAAATGGTGTTGCCGCGCCATCTGCCACCAGCCAGCTATCAACTCGC
GCCCTGGAAGGGATTTTTGAAGCAACTCATCGATTGATTTACGGCGCTAAGGATGACTCTGGTCAGAGAT
ACCTGGCCTGGTCTGGACACAGTGCCCGTGTCGGAGCCGCGCGAGATATGGCCCGCGCTGGAGTTTCAAT
ACCGGAGATCATGCAAGCTGGTGGCTGGACCAATGTAAATATTGTCATGAACTATATCCGTAACCTGGAT
AGTGAAACAGGGGCAATGGTGCGCCTGCTGGAAGATGGCGATTAGCCATGTTTAAGGGTTCCTCTAGTGT
ACACGCGTTGTGCCTTCTAGTTGCCAGCCATCTGTTGTTTGCCCCTCCCCCGTGCCTTCCTTGACCCTGG
AAGGTGCCACTCCCACTGTCCTTTCCTAATAAAATGAGGAAATTGCATCGCATTGTCTGAGTAGGTGTCA
TTCTATTCTGGGGGGTGGGGTGGGGCAGGACAGCAAGGGGGAGGATTGGGAAGACAATAGCAGGCATGCT
GGGGAACGCGTGATATCAGATCTGTTACGTAGATAAGTAGCATGGCGGGTTAATCATTAACTACAAGGAA
CCCCTAGTGATGGAGTTGGCCACTCCCTCTCTGCGCGCTCGCTCGCTCACTGAGGCCGGGCGACCAAAGG
TCGCCCGACGCCCGGGCTTTGCCCGGGCGGCCTCAGTGAGCGAGCGAGCGCGCAGCTGCCTGCAGGTCGA
CTCTAGAGGATCCCCGGGTACCGAGCTCGAATTCACTGGCCGTCGTTTTACAACGTCGTGACTGGGAAAA
CCCTGGCGTTACCCAACTTAATCGCCTTGCAGCACATCCCCCTTTCGCCAGCTGGCGTAATAGCGAAGAG
GCCCGCACCGATCGCCCTTCCCAACAGTTGCGCAGCCTGAATGGCGAATGGCGCCTGATGCGGTATTTTC
TCCTTACGCATCTGTGCGGTATTTCACACCGCATA
[95 nt withheld, positions 4866-4960]
T
[46 nt withheld, positions 4962-5007]
C
[141 nt withheld, positions 5009-5149]
CCTTTGACGTTGGAGTCCACGTTCTTT
[37 nt withheld, positions 5177-5213]
ACTCTATCTCGGGCTATTCTTTTGATTTATAAGGGATTTTGCCGATTTCGGTCTATTGGTTAAAAAATGA
GCTGATTTAACAAAAATTTAACGCGAATTTTAACAAAATATTAACGTTTACAATTTTATGGTGCACTCTC
AGTACAATCTGCTCTGATGCCGCATAGTTAAGCCAGCCCCGACACCCGCCAACACCCGCTGACGCGCCCT
GACGGGCTTGTCTGCTCCCGGCATCCGCTTACAGACAAGCTGTGACCGTCTCCGGGAGCTGCATGTGTCA
GAGGTTTTCACCGTCATCACCGAAACGCGCGAGACGAAAGGGCCTCGTGATACGCCTATTTTTATAGGTT
AATGTCATGATAATAATGGTTTCTTAGACGTCAGGTGGCACTTTTCGGGGAAATGTGCGCGGAACCCCTA
TTTGTTTATTTTTCTAAATACATTCAAATATGTATCCGCTCATGAGACAATAACCCTGATAAATGCTTCA
ATAATATTGAAAAAGGAAGAGTATGAGTATTCAACATTTCCGTGTCGCCCTTATTCCCTTTTTTGCGGCA
TTTTGCCTTCCTGTTTTTGCTCACCCAGAAACGCTGGTGAAAGTAAAAGATGCTGAAGATCAGTTGGGTG
CACGAGTGGGTTACATCGAACTGGATCTCAACAGCGGTAAGATCCTTGAGAGTTTTCGCCCCGAAGAACG
TTTTCCAATGATGAGCACTTTTAAAGTTCTGCTATGTGGCGCGGTATTATCCCGTATTGACGCCGGGCAA
GAGCAACTCGGTCGCCGCATACACTATTCTCAGAATGACTTGGTTGAGTACTCACCAGTCACAGAAAAGC
ATCTTACGGATGGCATGACAGTAAGAGAATTATGCAGTGCTGCCATAACCATGAGTGATAACACTGCGGC
CAACTTACTTCTGACAACGATCGGAGGACCGAAGGAGCTAACCGCTTTTTTGCACAACATGGGGGATCAT
GTAACTCGCCTTGATCGTTGGGAACCGGAGCTGAATGAAGCCATACCAAACGACGAGCGTGACACCACGA
TGCCTGTAGCAATGGCAACAACGTTGCGCAAACTATTAACTGGCGAACTACTTACTCTAGCTTCCCGGCA
ACAATTAATAGACTGGATGGAGGCGGATAAAGTTGCAGGACCACTTCTGCGCTCGGCCCTTCCGGCTGGC
TGGTTTATTGCTGATAAATCTGGAGCCGGTGAGCGTGGGTCTCGCGGTATCATTGCAGCACTGGGGCCAG
ATGGTAAGCCCTCCCGTATCGTAGTTATCTACACGACGGGGAGTCAGGCAACTATGGATGAACGAAATAG
ACAGATCGCTGAGATAGGTGCCTCACTGATTAAGTATTGGTAACTGTCAGACCAAGTTTACTCATATATA
CTTTAGATTGATTTAAAACTTCATTTTTAATTTAAAAGGATCTAGGTGAAGATCCTTTTTGATAATCTCA
TGACCAAAATCCCTTAACGTGAGTTTTCGTTCCACTGAGCGTCAGACCCCGTAGAAAAGATCAAAGGATC
TTCTTGAGATCCTTTTTTTCTGCGCGTAATCTGCTGCTTGCAAACAAAAAAACCACCGCTACCAGCGGTG
GTTTGTTTGCCGGATCAAGAGCTACCAACTCTTTTTCCGAAGGTAACTGGCTTCAGCAGAGCGCAGATAC
CAAATACTGTTCTTCTAGTGTAGCCGTAGTTAGGCCACCACTTCAAGAACTCTGTAGCACCGCCTACATA
CCTCGCTCTGCTAATCCTGTTACCAGTGGCTGCTGCCAGTGGCGATAAGTCGTGTCTTACCGGGTTGGAC
TCAAGACGATAGTTACCGGATAAGGCGCAGCGGTCGGGCTGAACGGGGGGTTCGTGCACACAGCCCAGCT
TGGAGCGAACGACCTACACCGAACTGAGATACCTACAGCGTGAGCTATGAGAAAGCGCCACGCTTCCCGA
AGGGAGAAAGGCGGACAGGTATCCGGTAAGCGGCAGGGTCGGAACAGGAGAGCGCACGAGGGAGCTTCCA
GGGGGAAACGCCTGGTATCTTTATAGTCCTGTCGGGTTTCGCCACCTCTGACTTGAGCGTCGATTTTTGT
GATGCTCGTCAGGGGGGCGGAGCCTATGGAAAAACGCCAGCAACGCGGCCTTTTTACGGTTCCTGGCCTT
TTGCTGGCCTTTTGCTCACATGTTCTTTCCTGCGTTATCCCCTGATTCTGTGGATAACCGTATTACCGCC
TTTGAGTGAGCTGATACCGCTCGCCGCAGCCGAACGACCGAGCGCAGCGAGTCAGTGAGCGAGGAAGCGG
AAGAGCGCCCAATACGCAAACCGCCTCTCCCCGCGCGTTGGCCGATTCATTAATGCAGCTGGCACGACAG
GTTTCCCGACTGGAAAGCGGGCAGTGAGCGCAACGCAATTAATGTGAGTTAGCTCACTCATTAGGCACCC
CAGGCTTTACACTTTATGCTTCCGGCTCGTATGTTGTGTGGAATTGTGAGCGGATAACAATTTCACACAG
GAAACAGCTATGACCATGATTACGCCAAGCTTGCATG
